Addgene plasmid #204967: pDIV299
Purpose: AMA1 plasmid with Aspergillus optimized Mad7 and argB selection marker
Depositing lab: Uffe Mortensen. Depositing organization: Danmarks Tekniske Universitet. Publication: A Mad7 System for Genetic Engineering of Filamentous Fungi. Vanegas KG, Rendsvig JKH, Jarczynska ZD, Cortes MVCB, van Esch AP, Morera-Gomez M, Contesini FJ, Mortensen UH. J Fungi (Basel). 2022 Dec 22;9(1):16. doi: 10.3390/jof9010016. PubMed 36675838.
Backbone
  Vector backbone: pAC573
  Total vector size (bp): 16091
  Modifications to backbone: AMA1 element
  Vector type: Bacterial Expression, CRISPR ; Fungal expression
  Selectable markers: argB
Growth in bacteria
  Bacterial resistance: Ampicillin, 100 μg/mL
  Growth temperature: 37°C
  Growth strain: DH5alpha
  Copy number: Unknown
Gene/Insert 1
  Gene/Insert name: Mad7
  Species: Synthetic; codon optimized for A. niger
  Insert size (bp): 3816
  Promoter: Aspergillus nidulans tef1 promoter
  Tag / fusion protein: SV40 NLS (C terminal on insert)
  Cloning method: Unknown
  Sequencing primers: 5′ CTTCTCTGCTCAGCACCTCTACG; 3′ GCTTTACGGGAAGAGCTGAGAT
Gene/Insert 2
  Gene/Insert name: argB
  Species: Aspergillus nidulans
  Insert size (bp): 1194
  Promoter: native promoter
  Cloning method: Unknown
  Sequencing primers: 5′ ACTAGGTAATATCGCGTGCATTCCG
Terms and licenses: Academic/Nonprofit Terms; Industry Terms: Not Available to Industry
How to cite: pDIV299 was a gift from Uffe Mortensen (Addgene plasmid # 204967 ; http://n2t.net/addgene:204967 ; RRID:Addgene_204967)
