[The description below was written by a language model from this plasmid's Addgene catalogue record and pLannotate feature annotations shown in this document.]
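Description:
pDIV299 is an approximately 16.1 kb Escherichia coli–Aspergillus shuttle plasmid built on the pAC573 backbone for CRISPR genome engineering of filamentous fungi with the Mad7 nuclease. In bacteria it is maintained through a high-copy ColE1/pUC-type origin and selected with ampicillin via the β-lactamase gene. In fungi it relies on the AMA1 element from Aspergillus nidulans, a roughly 5 kb sequence that supports autonomous extrachromosomal replication, so the plasmid can be carried without integrating and can generally be lost once selection is removed. Fungal selection is provided by the A. nidulans argB gene (ornithine carbamoyltransferase) under its native promoter, which complements arginine auxotrophy in argB-deficient hosts.

The main payload is a synthetic Mad7 coding sequence of about 3.8 kb, codon optimized for Aspergillus niger, driven by the A. nidulans tef1 promoter and fused at its C terminus to an SV40 nuclear localisation signal to direct the nuclease to the nucleus. Mad7 is a Cas12a-like RNA-guided endonuclease used as an alternative to Cas9. The automated feature table does not annotate Mad7 or the tef1 promoter; they presumably lie in the large unannotated stretch between AMA1 and argB. The record does not describe a guide RNA expression cassette, so whether one is present or must be added is not stated. The annotation also picks up two minimal FRT sites, one before AMA1 and one after argB, along with short fragments of KanR, lacZα, 5S rRNA and the rrnB terminators. These look like remnants of backbone construction, and the record assigns them no function.
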