Features (pLannotate 1.2.2; 12 found; start..end, strand, type, name):
    862..958     -  promoter       AmpR promoter (fragment): bla
    988..1012    -  CDS            KanR (fragment): aminoglycoside phosphotransferase; aph(3')-Ia; confers resistance to kanamycin
   1041..1156    +  ncRNA          5S rRNA: Accession: RF00001 - 5S ribosomal RNA
   1160..1200    +  terminator     rrnB T1 terminator (fragment): transcription terminator T1 from the E. coli rrnB gene
   1244..1277    +  protein_bind   FRT (minimal): supports FLP-mediated excision but not integration (Turan and Bode, 2011) FLP recombinase from the Saccharomyces cerevisiae 2μ plasmid
   1590..6838    -  rep_origin     AMA1: replication origin from Aspergillus nidulans (Aleksenko and Clutterbuck, 1996)
  13059..14135   +  CDS            argB: OTC_EMENI - Experimental evidence at transcript level: Swiss-Prot protein existence level 2. From Emericella nidulans (strain FGSC A4 / ATCC 38163 / CBS 112.46 / NRRL 194 / M139) (Aspergillus nidulans).
  14589..14622   -  protein_bind   FRT (minimal): supports FLP-mediated excision but not integration (Turan and Bode, 2011) FLP recombinase from the Saccharomyces cerevisiae 2μ plasmid
  15092..15111   +  CDS            lacZα (fragment): LacZα fragment of β-galactosidase; lacZ fragment
  15136..15153   -  terminator     rrnB T2 terminator (fragment): transcription terminator T2 from the E. coli rrnB gene
  15378..15966   -  rep_origin     ori: high-copy-number ColE1/pMB1/pBR322/pUC origin of replication
  16088..859     -  CDS            AmpR (across the origin): β-lactamase; bla; confers resistance to ampicillin, carbenicillin, and related antibiotics
>Addgene plasmid #204967 | pDIV299 | addgene full sequence | sequence record 454123 | Addgene NGS Result
ACCAATGCTTAATCAGTGAGGCACCTATCTCAGCGATCTGTCTATTTCGTTCATCCATAGTTGCCTGACT
CCCCGTCGTGTAGATAACTACGATACGGGAGGGCTTACCATCTGGCCCCAGCGCTGCGATGATACCGCGA
GAACCACGCTCACCGGCTCCGGATTTATCAGCAATAAACCAGCCAGCCGGAAGGGCCGAGCGCAGAAGTG
GTCCTGCAACTTTATCCGCCTCCATCCAGTCTATTAATTGTTGCCGGGAAGCTAGAGTAAGTAGTTCGCC
AGTTAATAGTTTGCGCAACGTTGTTGCCATCGCTACAGGCATCGTGGTGTCACGCTCGTCGTTTGGTATG
GCTTCATTCAGCTCCGGTTCCCAACGATCAAGGCGAGTTACATGATCCCCCATGTTGTGCAAAAAAGCGG
TTAGCTCCTTCGGTCCTCCGATCGTTGTCAGAAGTAAGTTGGCCGCAGTGTTATCACTCATGGTTATGGC
AGCGCTACATAATTCTCTTACTGTCATGCCATCCGTAAGATGCTTTTCTGTGACTGGTGAGTACTCAACC
AAGTCATTCTGAGAATAGTGTATGCGGCGACCGAGTTGCTCTTGCCCGGCGTCAATACGGGATAATACCG
CGCCACATAGCAGAACTTTAAAAGTGCTCATCATTGGAAAACGTTCTTCGGGGCGAAAACTCTCAAGGAT
CTTACCGCTGTTGAGATCCAGTTCGATGTAACCCACTCGTGCACCCAACTGATCTTCAGCATCTTTTACT
TTCACCAGCGTTTCTGGGTGAGCAAAAACAGGAAGGCAAAATGCCGCAAAAAAGGGAATAAGGGCGACAC
GGAAATGTTGAATACTCATATTCTTCCTTTTTCAATATTATTGAAGCATTTATCAGGGTTATTGTCTCAT
GAGCGGATACATATTTGAATGTATTTAGAAAAATAAACAAATAGGGGTCAGTGTTACAACCAATTAACCA
ATTCTGAACATTATCGCGAGCCCATTTATACCTGAATATGGCTCATAACACCCCTTGTTTGCCTGGCGGC
AGTAGCGCGGTGGTCCCACCTGACCCCATGCCGAACTCAGAAGTGAAACGCCGTAGCGCCGATGGTAGTG
TGGGGACTCCCCATGCGAGAGTAGGGAACTGCCAGGCATCAAATAAAACGAAAGGCTCAGTCGAAAGACT
GGGCCTTTCGCCCGGGCTAATTATGGGGTGTCGCCCTTATTCGACTCTATAGTGAAGTTCCTATTCTCTA
GAAAGTATAGGAACTTCTGAAGTGGGGATTTAAATGCGGCCGTGCTGAGGGTTTAATCGACGAAGCAGCT
GACGGCCAGTGCCAAGCTTAACGCGTACCGGGCCCAGTATATGTTCCGCAGATGACTGGAGCTCTGCCAT
ACGTGCCCTCTCAAGCACCATTTGTTCCATCTACAGAGACTAGTCACCAACTAGTCTATCAAGACTCACA
TGGTACATTGCTGAGACCAACTGACCAGAGGCAGGGTAGCGGATTGACGGCTCCATCTCCTTCACTTACA
AGGTCTATTGAAAGCCCTTTAGCATCACCAAGCGGAGAATAGATTGTTAAGCTTATTTTTTGTATACTGT
TTTGTGATAGCACGAAGTTTTTCCACGGTATCTTGTTAAAAATATATATTTGTGGCGGGCTTACCTACAT
CAAATTAATAAGAGACTAATTATAAACTAAACACACAAGCAAGCTACTTTAGGGTAAAAGTTTATAAATG
CTTTTGACGTATAAACGTTGCTTGTATTTATTATTACAATTAAAGGTGGATAGAAAACCTAGAGACTAGT
TAGAAACTAATCTCAGGTTTGCGTTAAACTAAATCAGAGCCCGAGAGGTTAACAGAACCTAGAAGGGGAC
TAGATATCCGGGTAGGGAAACAAAAAAAAAAAACAAGACAGCCACATATTAGGGAGACTAGTTAGAAGCT
AGTTCCAGGACTAGGAAAATAAAAGACAATGATACCACAGTCTAGTTGACAACTAGATAGATTCTAGATT
GAGGCCAAAGTCTCTGAGATCCAGGTTAGTTGCAACTAATACTAGTTAGTATCTAGTCTCCTATAACTCT
GAAGCTAGAATAACTTACTACTATTATCCTCACCACTGTTCAGCTGCGCAAACGGAGTGATTGCAAGGTG
TTCAGAGACTAGTTATTGACTAGTCAGTGACTAGCAATAACTAACAAGGTATTAACCTACCATGTCTGCC
ATCACCCTGCACTTCCTCGGGCTCAGCAGCCTTTTCCTCCTCATTTTCATGCTCATTTTCCTTGTTTAAG
ACTGTGACTAGTCAAAGACTAGTCCAGAACCACAAAGGAGAAATGTCTTACCACTTTCTTCATTGCTTGT
CTCTTTTGCATTATCCATGTCTGCAACTAGTTAGAGTCTAGTTAGTGACTAGTCCGACGAGGACTTGCTT
GTCTCCGGATTGTTGGAGGAACTCTCCAGGGCCTCAAGATCCACAACAGAGCCTTCTAGAAGACTGGTCA
ATAACTAGTTGGTCTTTGTCTGAGTCTGACTTACGAGGTTGCATACTCGCTCCCTTTGCCTCGTCAATCG
ATGAGAAAAAGCGCCAAAACTCGCAATATGGCTTTGAACCACACGGTGCTGAGACTAGTTAGAATCTAGT
CCCAAACTAGCTTGGATAGCTTACCTTTGCCCTTTGCGTTGCGACAGGTCTTGCAGGGTATGGTTCCTTT
CTCACCAGCTGATTTAGCTGCCTTGCTACCCTCACGGCGGATCTGCATAAAGAGTGGCTAGAGGTTATAA
ATTAGCACTGATCCTAGGTACGGGGCTGAATGTAACTTGCCYTTCCTTTCTCATCGCGCGGCAAGACAGG
CTTGCTCAAATTCCTACCAGTCACAGGGGTATGCACGGCGTACGGACCACTTGAACTAGTCACAGATTAG
TTAGCAACTAGTCTGCATTGAATGGCTGTACTTACGGGCCCTCGCCATTGTCCTGATCATTTCCAGCTTC
ACCCTCGTTGCTGCAAAGTAGTTAGTGACTAGTCAAGGACTAGTTGAAATGGGAGAAGAAACTCACGAAT
TCTCGACACCCTTAGTATTGTGGTCCTTGGACTTGGTGCTGCTATATATTAGCTAATACACTAGTTAGAC
TCACAGAAACTTACGCAGCTCGCTTGCKCTTCTTGGTAGGAGTCGGGGTTGGGAGAACAGTGCCTTCAAA
CAAGCCTTCATACCATGCTRCTTGACTAGTCAGGGACTAGTCACCAAGTAATCTAGATAGGACTTGCCTT
TGGCCTCCATCAGTTCCTTCATAGTGGGAGGTCCATTGTGCAATGTAAACTCCATGCCGTGGGAGTTCTT
GTCCTTCAAGTGCTTGACCAATATGTTTCTGTTGGCAGAGGGAACCTGTCAACTAGTTAATAACTAGTCA
GAAACTAGTATAGCAGTAGACTCACTGTACGCTTGAGGCATCCCTTCACTCGGCAGTAGACTTCATATGG
ATGGATATCAGGCACGCCATTGTCGTCCTGTGGACTAGTCAGTAACTAGGCTTAAAGCTAGTCGGGTCGG
CTTACTATCTTGAAATCCGGCAGCGTAAGCTCCCCGTCCTTAACTGCCTCGAGATAGTGACAGTACTCTG
GGGACTTTCGGAGATCGTTATCGCGAATGCTCGGCATACTAATCGTTGACTAGTCTTGGACTAGTCCCGA
GCAAAAAGGATTGGAGGAGGAGGAGGAAGGTGAGAGTGAGACAAAGAGCGAAATAAGAGCTTCAAAGGCT
ATCTCTAAGCAGTATGAAGGTTAAGTATCTAGTTCTTGACTAGATTTAAAAGAGATTTCGACTAGTTATG
TACCTGGAGTTTGGATATAGGAATGTGTTGTGGTAACGAAATGTAAGGGGGAGGAAAGAAAAAGTCGGTC
AAGAGGTAACTCTAAGTCGGCCATTCCTTTTTGGGAGGCGCTAACCATAAACGGCATGGTCGACTTAGAG
TTAGCTCAGGGAATTTAGGGAGTTATCTGCGACCACCGAGGAACGGCGGAATGCCAAAGAATCCCGATGG
AGCTCTAGCTGGCGGTTGACAACCCCACCTTTTGGCGTTTCTGCGGCGTTGCAGGCGGGACTGGATACTT
CGTAGAACCAGAAAGGCAAGGCAGAACGCGCTCAGCAAGAGTGTTGGAAGTGATAGCATGATGTGCCTTG
TTAACTAGGTCAAAATCTGCAGTATGCTTGATGTTATCCAAAGTGTGAGAGAGGAAGGTCCAAACATACA
CGATTTGGAGAGGGCCTAGGTATAAGAGTTTTTGAGTAGAACGCATGTGAGCCCAGCCATCTCGAGGAGA
TTAAACACGGGCCGGCATTTGATGGCTATGTTAGTACCCCAATGGAAACGGTGAGAGTCCAGTGGTCGCA
GATAACTCCCTAAATTCCCTGAGCTAACTCTAAGTCGACCATGCCGTTTATGGTTAGCGCCTCCCAAAAA
GGAATGGCCGACTTAGAGTTACCTCTTGACCGACTTTTTCTTTCCTCCCCCTTACATTTCGTTACCACAA
CACATTCCTATATCCAAACTCCAGGTACATAACTAGTCGAAATCTCTTTTAAATCTAGTCAAGAACTAGA
TACTTAACCTTCATACTGCTTAGAGATAGCCTTTGAAGCTCTTATTTCGCTCTTTGTCTCACTCTCACCT
TCCTCCTCCTCCTCCAATCCTTTTTGCTCGGGACTAGTCCAAGACTAGTCAACGATTAGTATGCCGAGCA
TTCGCGATAACGATCTCCGAAAGTCCCCAGAGTACTGTCACTATCTCGAGGCAGTTAAGGACGGGGAGCT
TACGCTGCCGGATTTCAAGATAGTAAGCCGACCCGACTAGCTTTAAGCCTAGTTACTGACTAGTCCACAG
GACGACAATGGCGTGCCTGATATCCATCCATATGAAGTCTACTGCCGAGTGAAGGGATGCCTCAAGCGTA
CAGTGAGTCTACTGCTATACTAGTTTCTGACTAGTTATTAACTAGTTGACAGGTTCCCTCTGCCAACAGA
AACATATTGGTCAAGCACTTGAAGGACAAGAACTCCCACGGCATGGAGTTTACATTGCACAATGGACCTC
CCACTATGAAGGAACTGATGGAGGCCAAAGGCAAGTCCTATCTAGATTACTTGGTGACTAGTCCCTGACT
AGTCAAGYAGCATGGTATGAAGGCTTGTTTGAAGGCACTGTTCTCCCAACCCCGACTCCTACCAAGAAGM
GCAAGCGAGCTGCGTAAGTTTCTGTGAGTCTAACTAGTGTATTAGCTAATATATAGCAGCACCAAGTCCA
AGGACCACAATACTAAGGGTGTCGAGAATTCGTGAGTTTCTTCTCCCATTTCAACTAGTCCTTGACTAGT
CACTAACTACTTTGCAGCAACGAGGGTGAAGCTGGAAATGATCAGGACAATGGCGAGGGCCCGTAAGTAC
AGCCATTCAATGCAGACTAGTTGCTAACTAATCTGTGACTAGTTCAAGTGGTCCGTACGCCGTGCATACC
CCTGTGACTGGTAGGAATTTGAGCAAGCCTGTCTTGCCGCGCGATGAGAAAGGAARGGCAAGTTACATTC
AGCCCCGTACCTAGGATCAGTGCTAATTTATAACCTCTAGCCACTCTTTATGCAGATCCGCCGTGAGGGT
AGCAAGGCAGCTAAATCAGCTGGTGAGAAAGGAACCATACCCTGCAAGACCTGTCGCAACGCAAAGGGCA
AAGGTAAGCTATCCAAGCTAGTTTGGGACTAGATTCTAACTAGTCTCAGCACCGTGTGGTTCAAAGCCAT
ATTGCGAGTTTTGGCGCTTTTTCTCATCGATTGACGAGGCAAAGGGAGCGAGTATGCAACCTCGTAAGTC
AGACTCAGACAAAGACCAACTAGTTATTGACCAGTCTTCTAGAAGGCTCTGTTGTGGATCTTGAGGCCCT
GGAGAGTTCCTCCAACAATCCGGAGACAAGCAAGTCCTCGTCGGACTAGTCACTAACTAGACTCTAACTA
GTTGCAGACATGGATAATGCAAAAGAGACAAGCAATGAAGAAAGTGGTAAGACATTTCTCCTTTGTGGTT
CTGGACTAGTCTTTGACTAGTCACAGTCTTAAACAAGGAAAATGAGCATGAAAATGAGGAGGAAAAGGCT
GCTGAGCCCGAGGAAGTGCAGGGTGATGGCAGACATGGTAGGTTAATACCTTGTTAGTTATTGCTAGTCA
CTGACTAGTCAATAACTAGTCTCTGAACACCTTGCAATCACTCCGTTTGCGCAGCTGAACAGTGGTGAGG
ATAATAGTAGTAAGTTATTCTAGCTTCAGAGTTATAGGAGACTAGATACTAACTAGTATTAGTTGCAACT
AACCTGGATCTCAGAGACTTTGGCCTCAATCTAGAATCTATCTAGTTGTCAACTAGACTGTGGTATCATT
GTCTTTTATTTTCCTAGTCCTGGAACTAGCTTCTAACTAGTCTCCCTAATATGTGGCTGTCTTGTTTTTT
TTTTTTGTTTCCCTACCCGGATATCTAGTCCCCTTMTAGGTTCTGTTAACCTCTCGGGCTCTGATTTAGT
TTAACGCAAACCTGAGATTAGTTTCTAACTAGTCTCTAGGTTTTCTATCCACCTTTAATTGTAATAATAA
ATACAAGCAACGTTTATACGTCAAAAGCATTTATAAGCTTTTACCCTAAAGTAGCTTGCTTGTGTGTTTA
GTTTATAATTAGTCTCTTATTAATTTGATGTAGGTAAGCCCGCCACAAATATATATTTTTAACAAGATAC
CGTGGAAAAACTTCGTGCTATCACAAAACAGTATACAAAAAATAAGCTTAACAATCTATTCTCCGCTTGG
TGATGCTAAAGGGCTTTCAATAGACCTTGTAAGTGAAGGAGATGGAGCCGTCAATCCGCTACCCTGCCTC
TGGTCAGTTGGTCTCAGCAATGTACCCTGTGAGTCTTGATAGACTAGTTGGTGACTAGTCTCTGTAGATG
GAACAAATGGTGCTTGAGAGGGCACGTATGGCAGAGCTCCAGTCATCTGCGGAACATATACTGGGCCCGG
GAAGATCTCATGGTCATAGCTGTTTCCGCTGAGGGTTTAATGCTGAGGGTTTAATTAAGACCTCAGCCGA
GACAGCAGAATCACCGCCCAAGTTAAGCCTTTGTGCTGATCATGCTCTCGAACGGGCCAAGTTCGGGAAA
AGCAAAGGAGCGTTTAGTGAGGGGCAATTTGACTCACCTCCCAGGCAACAGATGAGGGGGGCAAAAAGAA
AGAAATTTTCGTGAGTCAATATGGATTCCGAGCATCATTTTCTTGCGGTCTATCTTGCTACGTATGTTGA
TCTTGACGCTGTGGATCAAGCAACGCCACTCGCTCGCTCCATCGCAGGCTGGTCGCAGACAAATTAAAAG
GCGGCAAACTCGTACAGCCGCGGGGTTGTCCGCTGCAAAGTACAGAGTGATAAAAGCCGCCATGCGACCA
TCAACGCGTTGATGCCCAGCTTTTTCGATCCGAGAATCCACCGTAGAGGCGATAGCAAGTAAAGAAAAGC
TAAACAAAAAAAAATTTCTGCCCCTAAGCCATGAAAACGAGATGGGGTGGAGCAGAACCAAGGAAAGAGT
CGCGCTGGGCTGCCGTTCCGGAAGGTGTTGTAAAGGCTCGACGCCCAAGGTGGGAGTCTAGGAGAAGAAT
TTGCATCGGGAGTGGGGCGGGTTACCCCTCCATATCCAATGACAGATATCTACCAGCCAAGGGTTTGAGC
CCGCCCGCTTAGTCGTCGTCCTCGCTTGCCCCTCCATAAAAGGATTTCCCCTCCCCCTCCCACAAAATTT
TCTTTCCCTTCCTCTCCTTGTCCGCTTCAGTACGTATATCTTCCCTTCCCTCGCTTCTCTCCTCCATCCT
TCTTTCATCCATCTCCTGCTAACTTCTCTGCTCAGCACCTCTACGCATTACTAGCCGTAGTATCTGAGCA
CTTCTCCCTTTTATATTCCACAAAACATAACACAACCTTCACCATATGAACAACGGCACCAACAACTTCC
AGAACTTCATCGGCATCTCCAGCCTCCAAAAGACCCTCCGCAACGCTCTCATCCCCACCGAGACTACCCA
GCAGTTCATCGTCAAGAACGGCATCATCAAAGAGGATGAGCTGCGCGGCGAGAACCGCCAGATCCTCAAG
GATATCATGGATGATTACTACCGCGGCTTTATCTCCGAGACTCTCTCCTCCATCGATGATATCGATTGGA
CCAGCCTCTTCGAGAAGATGGAAATCCAGCTGAAGAACGGCGATAACAAGGATACCCTGATCAAAGAGCA
GACCGAGTACCGCAAGGCCATCCACAAGAAGTTCGCCAACGACGATCGCTTCAAGAATATGTTCTCCGCC
AAGCTCATCTCCGATATCCTGCCTGAGTTCGTCATCCACAACAACAACTACTCCGCCTCCGAGAAAGAGG
AAAAGACCCAGGTCATCAAGCTGTTCTCCCGCTTCGCCACCTCCTTCAAGGATTACTTCAAGAACCGCGC
CAACTGCTTCTCCGCCGACGATATCTCCTCCAGCTCCTGCCACCGCATCGTCAACGATAACGCCGAGATC
TTCTTCTCCAACGCTCTGGTCTACCGCCGCATCGTGAAGTCCCTCTCCAACGATGACATCAACAAGATCT
CCGGCGATATGAAGGATTCCCTCAAAGAGATGTCCCTCGAGGAAATCTACTCCTACGAGAAGTACGGCGA
GTTCATTACCCAAGAGGGCATCTCCTTCTACAACGATATCTGCGGCAAGGTCAACTCCTTCATGAACCTC
TACTGCCAGAAGAACAAAGAGAACAAGAACCTGTACAAGCTCCAGAAGCTCCACAAGCAGATCCTCTGTA
TCGCCGATACCAGCTACGAGGTCCCCTACAAGTTCGAGTCCGATGAGGAAGTCTACCAGTCCGTCAACGG
CTTCCTCGATAACATCAGCTCCAAGCACATCGTCGAGCGCCTCCGCAAGATCGGCGACAACTACAACGGC
TACAACCTCGATAAGATCTACATCGTGTCCAAGTTCTACGAGTCTGTCTCGCAAAAGACCTACCGCGATT
GGGAAACCATCAACACCGCTCTCGAGATCCATTACAACAACATCTTGCCCGGCAACGGCAAGTCCAAGGC
CGATAAGGTCAAGAAGGCCGTTAAGAACGATCTGCAGAAGTCCATCACCGAGATCAACGAGCTGGTGTCC
AACTACAAGCTCTGCTCCGATGACAACATCAAGGCCGAAACCTACATCCACGAGATCTCCCACATCCTGA
ACAACTTCGAGGCCCAAGAGCTGAAGTACAACCCCGAGATCCACCTCGTCGAGAGCGAGCTGAAGGCCTC
CGAGTTGAAGAACGTCCTCGATGTCATCATGAACGCCTTCCACTGGTGCTCCGTGTTCATGACCGAGGAA
CTCGTCGATAAGGATAACAACTTCTACGCCGAGCTGGAAGAAATCTACGATGAGATCTACCCCGTCATCT
CCCTGTACAACCTGGTCCGCAACTACGTCACCCAGAAGCCTTACTCCACCAAGAAGATCAAGCTCAACTT
CGGCATCCCCACTCTCGCCGATGGTTGGTCCAAGTCCAAAGAGTACTCCAACAACGCCATCATCCTCATG
CGCGATAACCTGTACTACCTCGGCATCTTCAACGCCAAGAACAAGCCCGATAAGAAGATTATCGAGGGCA
ACACCAGCGAGAACAAGGGCGATTACAAGAAGATGATCTACAACCTGCTGCCTGGTCCTAACAAGATGAT
CCCCAAGGTGTTCCTGTCCTCCAAGACCGGCGTCGAGACTTACAAGCCCTCCGCTTACATCCTCGAAGGC
TACAAGCAGAACAAGCACATTAAGTCCAGCAAGGATTTCGATATCACCTTCTGCCACGATCTGATCGACT
ATTTCAAGAACTGCATTGCCATCCATCCTGAGTGGAAGAACTTCGGCTTCGATTTCTCCGATACCTCCAC
CTACGAGGATATCTCCGGCTTCTACCGCGAGGTCGAGCTGCAGGGCTACAAGATCGACTGGACCTACATC
AGCGAGAAGGATATCGATCTCCTGCAAGAGAAGGGCCAGCTCTACCTCTTCCAGATCTATAACAAAGATT
TCTCCAAGAAGTCCACCGGCAACGACAACCTCCACACCATGTACCTCAAGAACCTCTTCAGCGAGGAAAA
CCTCAAGGACATCGTCCTCAAGCTGAACGGCGAGGCTGAAATCTTCTTCAGAAAGTCCTCCATCAAGAAC
CCCATCATCCATAAGAAGGGCTCCATCCTCGTCAACCGCACCTACGAAGCCGAGGAAAAGGATCAGTTCG
GCAACATCCAGATCGTCCGCAAGAACATCCCCGAGAACATCTACCAAGAGTTGTACAAGTACTTCAACGA
CAAGTCCGACAAAGAGCTGTCCGACGAGGCCGCAAAGCTCAAGAACGTCGTCGGCCACCATGAGGCCGCC
ACCAACATCGTTAAGGATTACCGCTATACCTACGACAAGTATTTCCTGCACATGCCCATCACCATCAACT
TCAAGGCCAACAAGACCGGTTTCATCAACGATCGCATCCTCCAGTATATCGCCAAAGAGAAGGATCTCCA
CGTCATCGGTATCGATCGCGGCGAGCGCAACCTCATCTACGTGTCCGTCATCGATACCTGCGGTAACATC
GTGGAACAGAAGTCCTTCAACATCGTCAATGGCTACGATTACCAGATCAAGTTGAAGCAGCAAGAGGGCG
CTCGCCAGATCGCTCGCAAAGAGTGGAAAGAGATCGGCAAGATCAAAGAAATCAAAGAGGGCTACCTGAG
CCTGGTGATCCATGAGATTTCCAAGATGGTGATCAAGTACAACGCTATCATTGCCATGGAAGATCTGTCC
TACGGTTTCAAGAAGGGCCGCTTCAAGGTCGAACGCCAGGTCTACCAAAAGTTCGAAACCATGCTGATCA
ACAAGTTGAACTACCTCGTCTTTAAGGACATCTCCATTACCGAGAACGGCGGCCTCCTCAAGGGCTACCA
GCTCACCTACATTCCCGATAAGCTGAAAAACGTCGGCCATCAGTGCGGCTGCATCTTCTACGTCCCTGCC
GCCTACACCTCCAAGATCGATCCCACCACCGGCTTCGTCAACATCTTCAAGTTCAAGGATCTCACCGTCG
ATGCCAAGCGCGAATTCATCAAGAAGTTTGATTCCATCCGCTACGATTCCGAGAAGAATCTCTTCTGTTT
CACCTTCGACTACAACAATTTCATCACTCAGAACACCGTCATGTCCAAGTCGTCCTGGTCCGTCTACACC
TACGGCGTCCGCATCAAGCGCCGCTTCGTTAACGGCCGCTTCTCGAACGAGTCCGACACCATCGACATCA
CCAAGGATATGGAAAAGACACTCGAGATGACCGATATCAACTGGCGCGACGGCCACGACCTCCGCCAGGA
CATCATCGACTACGAGATCGTCCAGCATATCTTCGAAATCTTCCGCCTCACCGTCCAGATGCGCAACTCC
CTGTCCGAGTTGGAGGATCGCGACTACGATCGCCTCATCTCCCCTGTCCTCAACGAGAACAACATTTTCT
ACGATAGCGCCAAGGCCGGCGACGCCCTGCCTAAGGATGCCGACGCCAACGGCGCCTACTGTATCGCTCT
CAAGGGCCTGTACGAGATCAAGCAAATCACCGAAAACTGGAAAGAGGACGGAAAGTTCAGCCGCGACAAG
CTGAAGATCTCCAACAAGGATTGGTTCGATTTCATCCAAAACAAGCGCTACCTGCCTCCCAAGAAGAAGC
GCAAGGTCTGAAGCGGACATTCGATTTATGCCGTTATGACTTCCTTAAAAAAGCCTTTACGAATGAAAGA
AATGGAATTAGACTTGTTATGTAGTTGATTCTACAATGGATTATGATTCCTGAACTTCAAATCCGCTGTT
CATTATTAATCTCAGCTCTTCCCGTAAAGCCAATGTTGAAACTATTCGTAAATGTACCTCGTTTTGCGTG
TACCTTGCTTATCACGTGATATTACATGACCTGGACAGAGTTCTGCGCGAAAGTCATAACGTAAATCCCG
GGCGGTAGGTGCGTCCCGGGCGGAAGGTAGTTTTCTCGTCCACCCCAACGCGTTTATCAACCTCAACTTT
CAACAACCATCATGCCACCAAAAGCGCGTAAAACAAAGCGAGATTTGATTGAGCAAGAGGGCAGGATCCA
ATGCGCGATTCAAGACATTAAAAATGGAAAATTTCAAAAAATTGCGCCCGCAGCGCGTGCATACAAAATT
CATCCCAATACATTAAGACCTCAGCACTAGGTAATATCGCGTGCATTCCGCGGTTTTTTGGGGTAGTCAT
CTAATGAAACAGACCCGGACGCAGCAGAGGAAGCCCGCGATGACTCTATACCACCGTACGCCGATATATC
ATCATCGCGGCGATGGAGAAGTGGGGTTGACTCCGAAGACACTTCAAAGGAGCGACGCTGTTGATTTGTA
GACGACGCTTGATAGGGAGAAGCATTATTGTCGTGATGCTCGCCCAACAGAGGCCGACTCGCCTCATCCG
TCATAACGAACGCTGTGTAAAGCGGAGTGGGGGGGAAAGTGTGGATTGTGGAGAGTATGCGATAGTGTTG
AGGCTGATCAGACGGCGAATCGGGCCAGATATGACCAGTTTAGAGGCCTCATTTGACTATAATTTACATA
AATTAGATAAATAGAGATGAACGCATGCAATAATTGCAGCAAATATTGATGAAGCGAGAGGTAGGACGAT
GAAGGACTGTGAGCAGTTCAAGGTATCAGCAGAGTCAAGGGCCTGATGCAATGGCGGTGATCCGTGATCA
GCGAACGGAAGGGGCGCTAACTCTGTTTCTTTACCAATGATCGGAAGCTCCTGCTGGCGGACTTATGAGT
CATTCACGAATCATTTCTCAGTTATTTGTGGATGCCCTCGTTCTGTCCACAATTTCTTTCCGCCCCAAGT
CTTTTAAGTTCTTTAACATCTATATTCTTGCACTTCCAATGGCATCCCTTCGCTCCGTACTCAAGAGCCA
GAGCTTGCGACACACCGTGCGATCCTACTCCTCGCAAACCATGCCTCCCGCCTCACCCTTTGCTCCCCGC
CACTTCCTCTCCATTGCGGACCTCTCGCCCTCCGAGTTCGCAACCCTTGTTCGCAATGCCTCCTCACACA
AACGGGCTATCAAGTCGGGGTCAATGCCCCAAAACTTGCAGGGATCACTCCTTGGGAAAACTGTGGCCAT
GATCTTCAGCAAACGAAGCACGAGGACAAGGGTATCTACAGAAGGGGCCGTTGTGCAGATGGGAGGTCAT
CCGATGTTCTTGGGCAAGGATGATATCCAACTAGGTGTCAACGAGTCCCTATACGACACCTCCGTTGTCA
TTTCGTCCATGGTATCCTGCATTGTAGCCCGTGTCGGTAAACATGCAGAGGTCGCAGATCTGGCGAAGCA
CTCTTCGGTTCCAGTCATCAATGCTTTGTGTGACTCTTTCCACCCTCTCCAAGCCGTGGCCGATTTCCAG
ACCATCTATGAAGCATTCACCCCCAAGGCGCACCACCTTTCAAGTCTAGGGTTGGAAGGATTGAAGATCG
CTTGGGTGGGTGACGCCAACAACGTCCTGTTCGATATGGCCATTGCTGCTACAAAAATGGGTGTCGACAT
TGCTGTCGCTACTCCCAAGGGGTACGAAATCCCTCCTCACATGCTGGAGCTCATCAAGTCTGCTGGAGAG
GGTGTCTCGAAACCAGGAAAGCTTCTGCAAACCAATATTCCCGAAGAAGCGGTCAAGGACGCCGATATTC
TGGTCACAGACACCTGGGTCTCTATGGGCCAAGAGGAAGAGAAGGCTCAGAGGCTGAAGGAGTTTGATGG
TTTCCAAATCACTGCTGAACTCGCCAAGCGAGGAGGAGCTAAGGAGGGCTGGAAGTTCATGCACTGTCTC
CCGCGACACCCTGAGGAGGTCAGCGACGAGGTTTTCTACAGCAACCGGTCACTTGTCTTCCCTGAGGCTG
AGAACCGGTTATGGGCTGCGATTTCCGCCTTGGAGGGTTTCGTTGTCAATAAGGGAAAAATTGAATAAAT
ATAACCAGGCTTCCATTTAAATATATAGAGGCTGGCGTTATCAAACTGATGAGTTGACGGGTATGAGATC
ATTCCGTCCCTAAATATATTTACTCCGATCACGTAAAAGCCTGTTAGTAGAAGCATTTTCCCAATTATCC
TGACCAATTCTTTCTAGCATATATCAAATAACTAATTGACATGTTCTCTCGCTTCCTTATATTACTCAGA
GTATTGGAAATGGGGCAAATCGCACCCGGTGACTTTCACATGTCACGAATGCGGAGTCGTCCTAGCCAAG
GTAGATCCAGGCCTAACACACCCCAACCCTCGACTCTCCTCATTCCATACTCTTGACCTCTATCCAGCAC
ATTCTTCTGAGGTTTCGCAATGGCTGTAGGTGGCGCTGAGGCATCCCCACTACCGCATTAAGACCTCAGC
GCGGCCGCAAATTTAAATAAAATGAAGTGAAGTTCCTATACTTTCTAGAGAATAGGAACTTCTATAGTGA
GTCGAATAAGGGCGACACAAAATTTATTCTAAATGCATAATAAATACTGATAACATCTTATAGTTTGTAT
TATATTTTGTATTATCGTTGACATGTATAATTTTGATATCAAAAACTGATTTTCCCTTTATTATTTTCGA
GATTTATTTTCTTAATTCTCTTTAACAAACTAGAAATATTGTATATACAAAAAATCATAAATAATAGATG
AATAGTTTAATTATAGGTGTTCATCAATCGAAAAAGCAACGTATCTTATTTAAAGTGCGTTGCTTTTTTC
TCATTTATAAGGTTAAATAATTCTCATATATCAAGCAAAGTGACAGGCGCCCTTAAATATTCTGACAAAT
GCTCTTTCCCTAAACTCCCCCCATAAAAAAACCCGCCGAAGCGGGTTTTTACGTTATTTGCGGATTAACG
ATTACTCGTTATCAGAACCGCCCAGGGGGCCCGAGCTTAAGACTGGCCGTCGTTTTACAACACAGAAAGA
GTTTGTAGAAACGCAAAAAGGCCATCCGTCAGGGGCCTTCTGCTTAGTTTGATGCCTGGCAGTTCCCTAC
TCTCGCCTTCCGCTTCCTCGCTCACTGACTCGCTGCGCTCGGTCGTTCGGCTGCGGCGAGCGGTATCAGC
TCACTCAAAGGCGGTAATACGGTTATCCACAGAATCAGGTGATAACGCAGGAAAGAACATGTGAGCAAAA
GGCCAGCAAAAGGCCAGGAACCGTAAAAAGGCCGCGTTGCTGGCGTTTTTCCATAGGCTCCGCCCCCCTG
ACGAGCATCACAAAAATCGACGCTCAAGTCAGAGGTGGCGAAACCCGACAGGACTATAAAGATACCAGGC
GTTTCCCCCTGGAAGCTCCCTCGTGCGCTCTCCTGTTCCGACCCTGCCGCTTACCGGATACCTGTCCGCC
TTTCTCCCTTCGGGAAGCGTGGCGCTTTCTCATAGCTCACGCTGTAGGTATCTCAGTTCGGTGTAGGTCG
TTCGCTCCAAGCTGGGCTGTGTGCACGAACCCCCCGTTCAGCCCTACCGCTGCGCCTTATCCGGTAACTA
TCGTCTTGAGTCCAACCCGGTAAGACACGACTTATCGCCACTGGCAGCAGCCACTGGTAACAGGATTAGC
AGAGCGAGGTATGTAGGCGGTGCTACAGAGTTCTTGAAGTGGTGGGCTAACTACGGCTACACTAGAAGAA
CAGTATTTGGTATCTGCGCTCTGCTGAAGCCAGTTACCTTCGGAAAAAGAGTTGGTAGCTCTTGATCCGG
CAAACAAACCACCGCTGGTAGCGGTGGTTTTTTTGTTTGCAAGCAGCAGATTACGCGCAGAAAAAAAGGA
TCTCAAGAAGATCCTTTGATCTTTTCTACGGGGTCTGACGCTCAGTGGAACGACGCGCGCGTAACTCACG
TTAAGGGATTTTGGTCATGAGCTTGCGCCGTCCCGTCAAGTCAGCGTAATGCTCTGCTT
